>Addgene plasmid #205169 | pAG1243 NES-ECFP-FIREmate | addgene full sequence | sequence record 406788 | Addgene NGS Result
TAGTTATTAATAGTAATCAATTACGGGGTCATTAGTTCATAGCCCATATATGGAGTTCCGCGTTACATAA
CTTACGGTAAATGGCCCGCCTGGCTGACCGCCCAACGACCCCCGCCCATTGACGTCAATAATGACGTATG
TTCCCATAGTAACGCCAATAGGGACTTTCCATTGACGTCAATGGGTGGAGTATTTACGGTAAACTGCCCA
CTTGGCAGTACATCAAGTGTATCATATGCCAAGTACGCCCCCTATTGACGTCAATGACGGTAAATGGCCC
GCCTGGCATTATGCCCAGTACATGACCTTATGGGACTTTCCTACTTGGCAGTACATCTACGTATTAGTCA
TCGCTATTACCATGGTGATGCGGTTTTGGCAGTACATCAATGGGCGTGGATAGCGGTTTGACTCACGGGG
ATTTCCAAGTCTCCACCCCATTGACGTCAATGGGAGTTTGTTTTGGCACCAAAATCAACGGGACTTTCCA
AAATGTCGTAACAACTCCGCCCCATTGACGCAAATGGGCGGTAGGCGTGTACGGTGGGAGGTCTATATAA
GCAGAGCTGGTTTAGTGAACCGTCAGATCCGCTAGCGCTACCGGTGAATTCGCCACCATGTTAGCCTTGA
AATTAGCAGGTCTTGATATCGGGAGCGGTAGTGCTGGTGGTATGGTGAGCAAGGGCGAGGAGCTGTTCAC
CGGGGTGGTGCCCATCCTGGTCGAGCTGGACGGCGACGTAAACGGCCACAAGTTCAGCGTGTCCGGCGAG
GGCGAGGGCGATGCCACCTACGGCAAGCTGACCCTGAAGTTCATCTGCACCACCGGCAAGCTGCCCGTGC
CCTGGCCCACCCTCGTGACCACCCTGACCTGGGGCGTGCAGTGCTTCAGCCGCTACCCCGACCACATGAA
GCAGCACGACTTCTTCAAGTCCGCCATGCCCGAAGGCTACGTCCAGGAGCGCACCATCTTCTTCAAGGAC
GACGGCAACTACAAGACCCGCGCCGAGGTGAAGTTCGAGGGCGACACCCTGGTGAACCGCATCGAGCTGA
AGGGCATCGACTTCAAGGAGGACGGCAACATCCTGGGGCACAAGCTGGAGTACAACTACATCAGCCACAA
CGTCTATATCACCGCCGACAAGCAGAAGAACGGCATCAAGGCCAACTTCAAGATCCGCCACAACATCGAG
GACGGCAGCGTGCAGCTCGCCGACCACTACCAGCAGAACACCCCCATCGGCGACGGCCCCGTGCTGCTGC
CCGACAACCACTACCTGAGCACCCAGTCCGCCCTGAGCAAAGACCCCAACGAGAAGCGCGATCACATGGT
CCTGCTGGAGTTCGTGACCGCCGCCGGGATCACTCTCGGCATGGACGAGCTGTACAAGGGAGCAAGTGGA
ATGGAGCATGTTGCCTTTGGCAGTGAGGACATCGAGAACACTCTGGCCAATATGGACGACGAACAACTGG
ATAGGTTGGCCTTTGGCGTAATTCAGCTCGATGGTGACGGGAATATCCTGCTGTACAATGCTGCTGAAGG
GGACATCACTGGCAGAGATCCCAAACAGGTGATTGGGAAGAACTTCTTCAAGGATGTTGCACCTGGAACG
GATACTCCCGAGTTTTACGGCAAATTCAAGGAAGGCGCAGCGTCAGGGAATCTGAACACCATGTTCGAAT
GGACGATACCGACAAGCAGGGGACCAACCAAGGTCAAGGTGCACTTGAAGAAAGCCCTTTCCAGTGCTGG
TGGTAGTGCTGGTGGTAGTGCTGGTGGTAGTGCTGGTGGTAGTGCTGGTGGTACTGGTGGTCCTCGAGCT
TAAGCTTCGAACTCTGCAGTCGACAGATCCACCGGATCTAGATAACTGATCATAATCAGCCATACCACAT
TTGTAGAGGTTTTACTTGCTTTAAAAAACCTCCCACACCTCCCCCTGAACCTGAAACATAAAATGAATGC
AATTGTTGTTGTTAACTTGTTTATTGCAGCTTATAATGGTTACAAATAAAGCAATAGCATCACAAATTTC
ACAAATAAAGCATTTTTTTCACTGCATTCTAGTTGTGGTTTGTCCAAACTCATCAATGTATCTTAAGGCG
TAAATTGTAAGCGTTAATATTTTGTTAAAATTCGCGTTAAATTTTTGTTAAATCAGCTCATTTTTTAACC
AATAGGCCGAAATCGGCAAAATCCCTTATAAATCAAAAGAATAGACCGAGATAGGGT
[37 nt withheld, positions 2228-2264]
AAAGAACGTGGACTCCAACGTCAAAGG
[49 nt withheld, positions 2292-2340]
T
[91 nt withheld, positions 2342-2432]
G
[124 nt withheld, positions 2434-2557]
CAGGTGGCACTTTTCGGGGAAATGTGCGCGGAACCCCTATTTGTTTATTTTTCTAAATACATTCAAATAT
GTATCCGCTCATGAGACAATAACCCTGATAAATGCTTCAATAATATTGAAAAAGGAAGAGTCCTGAGGCG
GAAAGAACCAGCTGTGGAATGTGTGTCAGTTAGGGTGTGGAAAGTCCCCAGGCTCCCCAGCAGGCAGAAG
TATGCAAAGCATGCATCTCAATTAGTCAGCAACCAGGTGTGGAAAGTCCCCAGGCTCCCCAGCAGGCAGA
AGTATGCAAAGCATGCATCTCAATTAGTCAGCAACCATAGTCCCGCCCCTAACTCCGCCCATCCCGCCCC
TAACTCCGCCCAGTTCCGCCCATTCTCCGCCCCATGGCTGACTAATTTTTTTTATTTATGCAGAGGCCGA
GGCCGCCTCGGCCTCTGAGCTATTCCAGAAGTAGTGAGGAGGCTTTTTTGGAGGCCTAGGCTTTTGCAAA
GATCGATCAAGAGACAGGATGAGGATCGTTTCGCATGATTGAACAAGATGGATTGCACGCAGGTTCTCCG
GCCGCTTGGGTGGAGAGGCTATTCGGCTATGACTGGGCACAACAGACAATCGGCTGCTCTGATGCCGCCG
TGTTCCGGCTGTCAGCGCAGGGGCGCCCGGTTCTTTTTGTCAAGACCGACCTGTCCGGTGCCCTGAATGA
ACTGCAAGACGAGGCAGCGCGGCTATCGTGGCTGGCCACGACGGGCGTTCCTTGCGCAGCTGTGCTCGAC
GTTGTCACTGAAGCGGGAAGGGACTGGCTGCTATTGGGCGAAGTGCCGGGGCAGGATCTCCTGTCATCTC
ACCTTGCTCCTGCCGAGAAAGTATCCATCATGGCTGATGCAATGCGGCGGCTGCATACGCTTGATCCGGC
TACCTGCCCATTCGACCACCAAGCGAAACATCGCATCGAGCGAGCACGTACTCGGATGGAAGCCGGTCTT
GTCGATCAGGATGATCTGGACGAAGAGCATCAGGGGCTCGCGCCAGCCGAACTGTTCGCCAGGCTCAAGG
CGAGCATGCCCGACGGCGAGGATCTCGTCGTGACCCATGGCGATGCCTGCTTGCCGAATATCATGGTGGA
AAATGGCCGCTTTTCTGGATTCATCGACTGTGGCCGGCTGGGTGTGGCGGACCGCTATCAGGACATAGCG
TTGGCTACCCGTGATATTGCTGAAGAGCTTGGCGGCGAATGGGCTGACCGCTTCCTCGTGCTTTACGGTA
TCGCCGCTCCCGATTCGCAGCGCATCGCCTTCTATCGCCTTCTTGACGAGTTCTTCTGAGCGGGACTCTG
GGGTTCGAAATGACCGACCAAGCGACGCCCAACCTGCCATCACGAGATTTCGATTCCACCGCCGCCTTCT
ATGAAAGGTTGGGCTTCGGAATCGTTTTCCGGGACGCCGGCTGGATGATCCTCCAGCGCGGGGATCTCAT
GCTGGAGTTCTTCGCCCACCCTAGGGGGAGGCTAACTGAAACACGGAAGGAGACAATACCGGAAGGAACC
CGCGCTATGACGGCAATAAAAAGACAGAATAAAACGCACGGTGTTGGGTCGTTTGTTCATAAACGCGGGG
TTCGGTCCCAGGGCTGGCACTCTGTCGATACCCCACCGAGACCCCATTGGGGCCAATACGCCCGCGTTTC
TTCCTTTTCCCCACCCCACCCCCCAAGTTCGGGTGAAGGCCCAGGGCTCGCAGCCAACGTCGGGGCGGCA
GGCCCTGCCATAGCCTCAGGTTACTCATATATACTTTAGATTGATTTAAAACTTCATTTTTAATTTAAAA
GGATCTAGGTGAAGATCCTTTTTGATAATCTCATGACCAAAATCCCTTAACGTGAGTTTTCGTTCCACTG
AGCGTCAGACCCCGTAGAAAAGATCAAAGGATCTTCTTGAGATCCTTTTTTTCTGCGCGTAATCTGCTGC
TTGCAAACAAAAAAACCACCGCTACCAGCGGTGGTTTGTTTGCCGGATCAAGAGCTACCAACTCTTTTTC
CGAAGGTAACTGGCTTCAGCAGAGCGCAGATACCAAATACTGTTCTTCTAGTGTAGCCGTAGTTAGGCCA
CCACTTCAAGAACTCTGTATCACCGCCTACATACCTCGCTCTGCTAATCCTGTTACCAGTGGCTGCTGCC
AGTGGCGATAAGTCGTGTCTTACCGGGTTGGACTCAAGACGATAGTTACCGGATAAGGCGCAGCGGTCGG
GCTGAACGGGGGGTTCGTGCACACAGCCCAGCTTGGAGCGAACGACCTACACCGAACTGAGATACCTACA
GCGTGAGCTATGAGAAAGCGCCACGCTTCCCGAAGGGAGAAAGGCGGACAGGTATCCGGTAAGCGGCAGG
GTCGGAACAGGAGAGCGCACGAGGGAGCTTCCAGGGGGAAACGCCTGGTATCTTTATAGTCCTGTCGGGT
TTCGCCACCTCTGACTTGAGCGTCGATTTTTGTGATGCTCGTCAGGGGGGCGGAGCCTATGGAAAAACGC
CAGCAACGCGGCCTTTTTACGGTTCCTGGCCTTTTGCTGGCCTTTTGCTCACATGTTCTTTCCTGCGTTA
TCCCCTGATTCTGTGGATAACCGTATTACCGCCATGCAT
Features (pLannotate 1.2.2; 14 found; start..end, strand, type, name):
     61..364     +  enhancer       CMV enhancer: human cytomegalovirus immediate early enhancer
    365..568     +  promoter       CMV promoter: human cytomegalovirus (CMV) immediate early promoter
    672..1388    +  CDS            ECFP: ECFP is a basic (constitutively fluorescent) cyan fluorescent protein published in 1996, derived from Aequorea victoria. It has low acid sensitivity.
   1401..1742    +  CDS            Y-FAST (fragment): small protein tag, derived from photoactive yellow protein, that allows in vivo fluorescent labeling by addition of a cell-permeant fluorogen (Plamont et al., 2016)
   1867..1951    +  CDS            large T antigen (fragment): large T antigen from SV40 (simian virus 40)
   1974..2095    +  polyA_signal   SV40 poly(A) signal: SV40 polyadenylation signal
   2129..2557    -  rep_origin     f1 ori (sequence partly withheld): f1 bacteriophage origin of replication; arrow indicates direction of (+) strand synthesis
   2584..2688    +  promoter       AmpR promoter: bla
   2690..3047    +  promoter       SV40 promoter: SV40 enhancer and early promoter
   3082..3876    +  CDS            NeoR/KanR: aminoglycoside phosphotransferase from Tn5; aph(3')-II (or nptII); confers resistance to neomycin, kanamycin, and G418 (Geneticin®)
   3897..4049    +  CDS            ble (fragment): BLE_KLEPN - Experimental evidence at protein level: Swiss-Prot protein existence level 1. Binding protein with a strong affinity to the bleomycin family of antibiotics. Binds to CL990; an antimitotic-antibiotic compound. From Klebsiella pneumoniae.
   4108..4155    +  polyA_signal   HSV TK poly(A) signal: herpes simplex virus thymidine kinase polyadenylation signal (Cole and Stacy, 1985)
   4246..4262    -  polyA_signal   bGH poly(A) signal (fragment): bovine growth hormone polyadenylation signal
   4484..5072    +  rep_origin     ori: high-copy-number ColE1/pMB1/pBR322/pUC origin of replication
