[The description below was written by a language model from this plasmid's Addgene catalogue record and pLannotate feature annotations shown in this document.]
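Description:
pAG1243 NES-ECFP-FIREmate is a mammalian expression plasmid of about 5.2 kb, catalogued as being built on a pIRES backbone. It drives constitutive expression of a three-part fusion protein from the human cytomegalovirus immediate-early enhancer and promoter, with an SV40 polyadenylation signal terminating the transcript. It is propagated in E. coli through a high-copy ColE1/pUC-type origin, and an f1 origin is also present. A single NeoR/KanR (Tn5 aminoglycoside phosphotransferase) gene sits behind tandem bacterial (bla) and SV40 early promoters and is followed by an HSV TK poly(A) signal. This one cassette gives kanamycin resistance in bacteria and G418 selection in mammalian cells. No IRES element appears in the feature table despite the backbone name. The short ble, bGH poly(A) and large T antigen fragments look like backbone remnants rather than functional parts.

The insert, assembled by Gibson cloning, encodes a nuclear export signal (NES), the cyan fluorescent protein ECFP, and FIREmate. The NES itself is not annotated, but the gap between the promoter and the ECFP coding sequence leaves room for it at the N-terminus. FIREmate was picked up by the annotation software as a fragment matching Y-FAST, the small fluorogen-binding tag derived from photoactive yellow protein, which suggests it is related to that tag. According to the associated publication, the construct belongs to a fluorogenic chemically induced dimerization technology for controlling, imaging and sensing protein proximity. Within such a system, a cytoplasm-restricted, cyan-labelled FIREmate fusion would plausibly act as a trackable soluble partner. Its recruitment to a complementary tagged protein could then be followed by microscopy, although the record does not spell out this specific experimental role.
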