Addgene plasmid #205169: pAG1243 NES-ECFP-FIREmate
Purpose: Expresses NES-ECFP-FIREmate in mammalian cells
Depositing lab: Arnaud Gautier. Publication: A fluorogenic chemically induced dimerization technology for controlling, imaging and sensing protein proximity. Bottone S, Joliot O, Cakil ZV, El Hajji L, Rakotoarison LM, Boncompain G, Perez F, Gautier A. Nat Methods. 2023 Aug 28. doi: 10.1038/s41592-023-01988-8. PubMed 37640938.
Backbone
  Vector backbone: pIRES
  Backbone size w/o insert (bp): 4005
  Vector type: Mammalian Expression
  Selectable markers: Neomycin (select with G418)
Growth in bacteria
  Bacterial resistance: Kanamycin, 50 μg/mL
  Growth temperature: 37°C
  Growth strain: DH5alpha
  Copy number: High Copy
Gene/Insert
  Gene/Insert name: NES-ECFP-FIREmate
  Cloning method: Gibson Cloning
  Sequencing primers: 5′ cgcaaatgggcggtaggcgtg
Terms and licenses: Academic/Nonprofit Terms; Industry Terms: Not Available to Industry
How to cite: pAG1243 NES-ECFP-FIREmate was a gift from Arnaud Gautier (Addgene plasmid # 205169 ; http://n2t.net/addgene:205169 ; RRID:Addgene_205169)
